>Addgene plasmid #77232 | VRK2 gRNA (BRDN0001146649) | addgene full sequence | sequence record 187366 | Addgene Assembled Sequence
CCCGGGTGCAAAGATGGATAAAGTTTTAAACAGAGAGGAATCTTTGCAGCTAATGGACCTTCTAGGTCTT
GAAAGGAGTGGGAATTGGCTCCGGTGCCCGTCAGTGGGCAGAGCGCACATCGCCCACAGTCCCCGAGAAG
TTGGGGGGAGGGGTCGGCAATTGATCCGGTGCCTAGAGAAGGTGGCGCGGGGTAAACTGGGAAAGTGATG
TCGTGTACTGGCTCCGCCTTTTTCCCGAGGGTGGGGGAGAACCGTATATAAGTGCAGTAGTCGCCGTGAA
CGTTCTTTTTCGCAACGGGTTTGCCGCCAGAACACAGGTAAGTGCCGTGTGTGGTTCCCGCGGGCCTGGC
CTCTTTACGGGTTATGGCCCTTGCGTGCCTTGAATTACTTCCACCTGGCTGCAGTACGTGATTCTTGATC
CCGAGCTTCGGGTTGGAAGTGGGTGGGAGAGTTCGAGGCCTTGCGCTTAAGGAGCCCCTTCGCCTCGTGC
TTGAGTTGAGGCCTGGCCTGGGCGCTGGGGCCGCCGCGTGCGAATCTGGTGGCACCTTCGCGCCTGTCTC
GCTGCTTTCGATAAGTCTCTAGCCATTTAAAATTTTTGATGACCTGCTGCGACGCTTTTTTTCTGGCAAG
ATAGTCTTGTAAATGCGGGCCAAGATCTGCACACTGGTATTTCGGTTTTTGGGGCCGCGGGCGGCGACGG
GGCCCGTGCGTCCCAGCGCACATGTTCGGCGAGGCGGGGCCTGCGAGCGCGGCCACCGAGAATCGGACGG
GGGTAGTCTCAAGCTGGCCGGCCTGCTCTGGTGCCTGGCCTCGCGCCGCCGTGTATCGCCCCGCCCTGGG
CGGCAAGGCTGGCCCGGTCGGCACCAGTTGCGTGAGCGGAAAGATGGCCGCTTCCCGGCCCTGCTGCAGG
GAGCTCAAAATGGAGGACGCGGCGCTCGGGAGAGCGGGCGGGTGAGTCACCCACACAAAGGAAAAGGGCC
TTTCCGTCCTCAGCCGTCGCTTCATGTGACTCCACGGAGTACCGGGCGCCGTCCAGGCACCTCGATTAGT
TCTCGAGCTTTTGGAGTACGTCGTCTTTAGGTTGGGGGGAGGGGTTTTATGCGATGGAGTTTCCCCACAC
TGAGTGGGTGGAGACTGAAGTTAGGCCAGCTTGGCACTTGATGTAATTCTCCTTGGAATTTGCCCTTTTT
GAGTTTGGATCTTGGTTCATTCTCAAGCCTCAGACAGTGGTTCAAAGTTTTTTTCTTCCATTTCAGGTGT
CGTGACGTACGGCCACCATGACCGAGTACAAGCCCACGGTGCGCCTCGCCACCCGCGACGACGTCCCCAG
GGCCGTACGCACCCTCGCCGCCGCGTTCGCCGACTACCCCGCCACGCGCCACACCGTCGATCCGGACCGC
CACATCGAGCGGGTCACCGAGCTGCAAGAACTCTTCCTCACGCGCGTCGGGCTCGACATCGGCAAGGTGT
GGGTCGCGGACGACGGCGCCGCCGTGGCGGTCTGGACCACGCCGGAGAGCGTCGAAGCGGGGGCGGTGTT
CGCCGAGATCGGCCCGCGCATGGCCGAGTTGAGCGGTTCCCGGCTGGCCGCGCAGCAACAGATGGAAGGC
CTCCTGGCGCCGCACCGGCCCAAGGAGCCCGCGTGGTTCCTGGCCACCGTCGGAGTCTCGCCCGACCACC
AGGGCAAGGGTCTGGGCAGCGCCGTCGTGCTCCCCGGAGTGGAGGCGGCCGAGCGCGCCGGGGTGCCCGC
CTTCCTGGAGACCTCCGCGCCCCGCAACCTCCCCTTCTACGAGCGGCTCGGCTTCACCGTCACCGCCGAC
GTCGAGGTGCCCGAAGGACCGCGCACCTGGTGCATGACCCGCAAGCCCGGTGCCTGAACGCGTTAAGTCG
ACAATCAACCTCTGGATTACAAAATTTGTGAAAGATTGACTGGTATTCTTAACTATGTTGCTCCTTTTAC
GCTATGTGGATACGCTGCTTTAATGCCTTTGTATCATGCTATTGCTTCCCGTATGGCTTTCATTTTCTCC
TCCTTGTATAAATCCTGGTTGCTGTCTCTTTATGAGGAGTTGTGGCCCGTTGTCAGGCAACGTGGCGTGG
TGTGCACTGTGTTTGCTGACGCAACCCCCACTGGTTGGGGCATTGCCACCACCTGTCAGCTCCTTTCCGG
GACTTTCGCTTTCCCCCTCCCTATTGCCACGGCGGAACTCATCGCCGCCTGCCTTGCCCGCTGCTGGACA
GGGGCTCGGCTGTTGGGCACTGACAATTCCGTGGTGTTGTCGGGGAAATCATCGTCCTTTCCTTGGCTGC
TCGCCTGTGTTGCCACCTGGATTCTGCGCGGGACGTCCTTCTGCTACGTCCCTTCGGCCCTCAATCCAGC
GGACCTTCCTTCCCGCGGCCTGCTGCCGGCTCTGCGGCCTCTTCCGCGTCTTCGCCTTCGCCCTCAGACG
AGTCGGATCTCCCTTTGGGCCGCCTCCCCGCGTCGACTTTAAGACCAATGACTTACAAGGCAGCTGTAGA
TCTTAGCCACTTTTTAAAAGAAAAGGGGGGACTGGAAGGGCTAATTCACTCCCAACGAAGACAAGATCTG
CTTTTTGCTTGTACTGGGTCTCTCTGGTTAGACCAGATCTGAGCCTGGGAGCTCTCTGGCTAACTAGGGA
ACCCACTGCTTAAGCCTCAATAAAGCTTGCCTTGAGTGCTTCAAGTAGTGTGTGCCCGTCTGTTGTGTGA
CTCTGGTAACTAGAGATCCCTCAGACCCTTTTAGTCAGTGTGGAAAATCTCTAGCAGTACGTATAGTAGT
TCATGTCATCTTATTATTCAGTATTTATAACTTGCAAAGAAATGAATATCAGAGAGTGAGAGGAACTTGT
TTATTGCAGCTTATAATGGTTACAAATAAAGCAATAGCATCACAAATTTCACAAATAAAGCATTTTTTTC
ACTGCATTCTAGTTGTGGTTTGTCCAAACTCATCAATGTATCTTATCATGTCTGGCTCTAGCTATCCCGC
CCCTAACTCCGCCCATCCCGCCCCTAACTCCGCCCAGTTCCGCCCATTCTCCGCCCCATGGCTGACTAAT
TTTTTTTATTTATGCAGAGGCCGAGGCCGCCTCGGCCTCTGAGCTATTCCAGAAGTAGTGAGGAGGCTTT
TTTGGAGGCCTAGGGACGTACCCAATTCGCCCTATAGTGAGTCGTATTACGCGCGCTCACTGGCCGTCGT
TTTACAACGTCGTGACTGGGAAAACCCTGGCGTTACCCAACTTAATCGCCTTGCAGCACATCCCCCTTTC
GCCAGCTGGCGTAATAGCGAAGAGGCCCGCACCGATCGCCCTTCCCAACAGTTGCGCAGCCTGAATGGCG
AATGGG
[124 nt withheld, positions 3367-3490]
C
[91 nt withheld, positions 3492-3582]
A
[49 nt withheld, positions 3584-3632]
CCTTTGACGTTGGAGTCCACGTTCTTT
[37 nt withheld, positions 3660-3696]
ACCCTATCTCGGTCTATTCTTTTGATTTATAAGGGATTTTGCCGATTTCGGCCTATTGGTTAAAAAATGA
GCTGATTTAACAAAAATTTAACGCGAATTTTAACAAAATATTAACGCTTACAATTTAGGTGGCACTTTTC
GGGGAAATGTGCGCGGAACCCCTATTTGTTTATTTTTCTAAATACATTCAAATATGTATCCGCTCATGAG
ACAATAACCCTGATAAATGCTTCAATAATATTGAAAAAGGAAGAGTATGAGTATTCAACATTTCCGTGTC
GCCCTTATTCCCTTTTTTGCGGCATTTTGCCTTCCTGTTTTTGCTCACCCAGAAACGCTGGTGAAAGTAA
AAGATGCTGAAGATCAGTTGGGTGCACGAGTGGGTTACATCGAACTGGATCTCAACAGCGGTAAGATCCT
TGAGAGTTTTCGCCCCGAAGAACGTTTTCCAATGATGAGCACTTTTAAAGTTCTGCTATGTGGCGCGGTA
TTATCCCGTATTGACGCCGGGCAAGAGCAACTCGGTCGCCGCATACACTATTCTCAGAATGACTTGGTTG
AGTACTCACCAGTCACAGAAAAGCATCTTACGGATGGCATGACAGTAAGAGAATTATGCAGTGCTGCCAT
AACCATGAGTGATAACACTGCGGCCAACTTACTTCTGACAACGATCGGAGGACCGAAGGAGCTAACCGCT
TTTTTGCACAACATGGGGGATCATGTAACTCGCCTTGATCGTTGGGAACCGGAGCTGAATGAAGCCATAC
CAAACGACGAGCGTGACACCACGATGCCTGTAGCAATGGCAACAACGTTGCGCAAACTATTAACTGGCGA
ACTACTTACTCTAGCTTCCCGGCAACAATTAATAGACTGGATGGAGGCGGATAAAGTTGCAGGACCACTT
CTGCGCTCGGCCCTTCCGGCTGGCTGGTTTATTGCTGATAAATCTGGAGCCGGTGAGCGTGGGTCTCGCG
GTATCATTGCAGCACTGGGGCCAGATGGTAAGCCCTCCCGTATCGTAGTTATCTACACGACGGGGAGTCA
GGCAACTATGGATGAACGAAATAGACAGATCGCTGAGATAGGTGCCTCACTGATTAAGCATTGGTAACTG
TCAGACCAAGTTTACTCATATATACTTTAGATTGATTTAAAACTTCATTTTTAATTTAAAAGGATCTAGG
TGAAGATCCTTTTTGATAATCTCATGACCAAAATCCCTTAACGTGAGTTTTCGTTCCACTGAGCGTCAGA
CCCCGTAGAAAAGATCAAAGGATCTTCTTGAGATCCTTTTTTTCTGCGCGTAATCTGCTGCTTGCAAACA
AAAAAACCACCGCTACCAGCGGTGGTTTGTTTGCCGGATCAAGAGCTACCAACTCTTTTTCCGAAGGTAA
CTGGCTTCAGCAGAGCGCAGATACCAAATACTGTTCTTCTAGTGTAGCCGTAGTTAGGCCACCACTTCAA
GAACTCTGTAGCACCGCCTACATACCTCGCTCTGCTAATCCTGTTACCAGTGGCTGCTGCCAGTGGCGAT
AAGTCGTGTCTTACCGGGTTGGACTCAAGACGATAGTTACCGGATAAGGCGCAGCGGTCGGGCTGAACGG
GGGGTTCGTGCACACAGCCCAGCTTGGAGCGAACGACCTACACCGAACTGAGATACCTACAGCGTGAGCT
ATGAGAAAGCGCCACGCTTCCCGAAGGGAGAAAGGCGGACAGGTATCCGGTAAGCGGCAGGGTCGGAACA
GGAGAGCGCACGAGGGAGCTTCCAGGGGGAAACGCCTGGTATCTTTATAGTCCTGTCGGGTTTCGCCACC
TCTGACTTGAGCGTCGATTTTTGTGATGCTCGTCAGGGGGGCGGAGCCTATGGAAAAACGCCAGCAACGC
GGCCTTTTTACGGTTCCTGGCCTTTTGCTGGCCTTTTGCTCACATGTTCTTTCCTGCGTTATCCCCTGAT
TCTGTGGATAACCGTATTACCGCCTTTGAGTGAGCTGATACCGCTCGCCGCAGCCGAACGACCGAGCGCA
GCGAGTCAGTGAGCGAGGAAGCGGAAGAGCGCCCAATACGCAAACCGCCTCTCCCCGCGCGTTGGCCGAT
TCATTAATGCAGCTGGCACGACAGGTTTCCCGACTGGAAAGCGGGCAGTGAGCGCAACGCAATTAATGTG
AGTTAGCTCACTCATTAGGCACCCCAGGCTTTACACTTTATGCTTCCGGCTCGTATGTTGTGTGGAATTG
TGAGCGGATAACAATTTCACACAGGAAACAGCTATGACCATGATTACGCCAAGCGCGCAATTAACCCTCA
CTAAAGGGAACAAAAGCTGGAGCTGCAAGCTTAATGTAGTCTTATGCAATACTCTTGTAGTCTTGCAACA
TGGTAACGATGAGTTAGCAACATGCCTTACAAGGAGAGAAAAAGCACCGTGCATGCCGATTGGTGGAAGT
AAGGTGGTACGATCGTGCCTTATTAGGAAGGCAACAGACGGGTCTGACATGGATTGGACGAACCACTGAA
TTGCCGCATTGCAGAGATATTGTATTTAAGTGCCTAGCTCGATACATAAACGGGTCTCTCTGGTTAGACC
AGATCTGAGCCTGGGAGCTCTCTGGCTAACTAGGGAACCCACTGCTTAAGCCTCAATAAAGCTTGCCTTG
AGTGCTTCAAGTAGTGTGTGCCCGTCTGTTGTGTGACTCTGGTAACTAGAGATCCCTCAGACCCTTTTAG
TCAGTGTGGAAAATCTCTAGCAGTGGCGCCCGAACAGGGACTTGAAAGCGAAAGGGAAACCAGAGGAGCT
CTCTCGACGCAGGACTCGGCTTGCTGAAGCGCGCACGGCAAGAGGCGAGGGGCGGCGACTGGTGAGTACG
CCAAAAATTTTGACTAGCGGAGGCTAGAAGGAGAGAGATGGGTGCGAGAGCGTCAGTATTAAGCGGGGGA
GAATTAGATCGCGATGGGAAAAAATTCGGTTAAGGCCAGGGGGAAAGAAAAAATATAAATTAAAACATAT
AGTATGGGCAAGCAGGGAGCTAGAACGATTCGCAGTTAATCCTGGCCTGTTAGAAACATCAGAAGGCTGT
AGACAAATACTGGGACAGCTACAACCATCCCTTCAGACAGGATCAGAAGAACTTAGATCATTATATAATA
CAGTAGCAACCCTCTATTGTGTGCATCAAAGGATAGAGATAAAAGACACCAAGGAAGCTTTAGACAAGAT
AGAGGAAGAGCAAAACAAAAGTAAGACCACCGCACAGCAAGCGGCCGCTGATCTTCAGACCTGGAGGAGG
AGATATGAGGGACAATTGGAGAAGTGAATTATATAAATATAAAGTAGTAAAAATTGAACCATTAGGAGTA
GCACCCACCAAGGCAAAGAGAAGAGTGGTGCAGAGAGAAAAAAGAGCAGTGGGAATAGGAGCTTTGTTCC
TTGGGTTCTTGGGAGCAGCAGGAAGCACTATGGGCGCAGCGTCAATGACGCTGACGGTACAGGCCAGACA
ATTATTGTCTGGTATAGTGCAGCAGCAGAACAATTTGCTGAGGGCTATTGAGGCGCAACAGCATCTGTTG
CAACTCACAGTCTGGGGCATCAAGCAGCTCCAGGCAAGAATCCTGGCTGTGGAAAGATACCTAAAGGATC
AACAGCTCCTGGGGATTTGGGGTTGCTCTGGAAAACTCATTTGCACCACTGCTGTGCCTTGGAATGCTAG
TTGGAGTAATAAATCTCTGGAACAGATTTGGAATCACACGACCTGGATGGAGTGGGACAGAGAAATTAAC
AATTACACAAGCTTAATACACTCCTTAATTGAAGAATCGCAAAACCAGCAAGAAAAGAATGAACAAGAAT
TATTGGAATTAGATAAATGGGCAAGTTTGTGGAATTGGTTTAACATAACAAATTGGCTGTGGTATATAAA
ATTATTCATAATGATAGTAGGAGGCTTGGTAGGTTTAAGAATAGTTTTTGCTGTACTTTCTATAGTGAAT
AGAGTTAGGCAGGGATATTCACCATTATCGTTTCAGACCCACCTCCCAACCCCGAGGGGACCCAGAGAGG
GCCTATTTCCCATGATTCCTTCATATTTGCATATACGATACAAGGCTGTTAGAGAGATAATTAGAATTAA
TTTGACTGTAAACACAAAGATATTAGTACAAAATACGTGACGTAGAAAGTAATAATTTCTTGGGTAGTTT
GCAGTTTTAAAATTATGTTTTAAAATGGACTATCATATGCTTACCGTAACTTGAAAGTATTTCGATTTCT
TGGCTTTATATATCTTGTGGAAAGGACGAAACACCGACCAGCTTGGATGCCCACAAGTTTTAGAGCTAGA
AATAGCAAGTTAAAATAAGGCTAGTCCGTTATCAACTTGAAAAAGTGGCACCGAGTCGGTGCTTTTTTAA
GCTTGGCGTAACTAGATCTTGAGACAAATGGCAGTATTCATCCACAATTTTAAAAGAAAAGGGGGGATTG
GGGGGTACAGTGCAGGGGAAAGAATAGTAGACATAATAGCAACAGACATACAAACTAAAGAATTACAAAA
ACAAATTACAAAAATTCAAAATTTTCGGGTTTATTACAGGGACAGCAGAGATCCACTTTGGCGCCGGCTC
GAGGGGG
Features (pLannotate 1.2.2; 29 found; start..end, strand, type, name):
     14..80      +  CDS            small t antigen (fragment): SV40 (simian virus 40) small t antigen
    106..317     +  promoter       EF-1α core promoter: core promoter for human elongation factor EF-1α
    318..1256    +  intron         EF-1α intron A: intron upstream of the start codon of human EF-1α
   1278..1877    +  CDS            PuroR (fragment): puromycin N-acetyltransferase; pac from Streptomyces; confers resistance to puromycin
   1893..2481    +  misc_feature   WPRE: woodchuck hepatitis virus posttranscriptional regulatory element
   2532..2551    +  misc_feature   cPPT/CTS (fragment): central polypurine tract and central termination sequence of HIV-1
   2553..2786    +  LTR            3' LTR (ΔU3): self-inactivating 3' long terminal repeat (LTR) from HIV-1
   2864..2985    +  polyA_signal   SV40 poly(A) signal: SV40 polyadenylation signal
   3025..3160    +  rep_origin     SV40 ori: SV40 origin of replication
   3181..3199    -  promoter       T7 promoter: promoter for bacteriophage T7 RNA polymerase
   3207..3362    +  CDS            lacZα (fragment): LacZα fragment of β-galactosidase; lacZ fragment
   3367..3795    +  rep_origin     f1 ori (sequence partly withheld): f1 bacteriophage origin of replication; arrow indicates direction of (+) strand synthesis
   3848..3952    +  promoter       AmpR promoter: bla
   3953..4813    +  CDS            AmpR: β-lactamase; bla; confers resistance to ampicillin, carbenicillin, and related antibiotics
   4984..5572    +  rep_origin     ori: high-copy-number ColE1/pMB1/pBR322/pUC origin of replication
   5755..5847    +  CDS            lacI (fragment): lac repressor; lacI; The lac repressor binds to the lac operator to inhibit transcription in E. coli. This inhibition can be relieved by adding lactose or isopropyl-β-D-thiogalactopyranoside (IPTG).
   5860..5881    +  protein_bind   CAP binding site: CAP binding activates transcription in the presence of cAMP. E. coli catabolite activator protein
   5896..5926    +  promoter       lac promoter: promoter for the E. coli lac operon
   5934..5950    +  protein_bind   lac operator: The lac repressor binds to the lac operator to inhibit transcription in E. coli. This inhibition can be relieved by adding lactose or isopropyl-β-D-thiogalactopyranoside (IPTG). lac repressor encoded by lacI
   5995..6013    +  promoter       T3 promoter: promoter for bacteriophage T3 RNA polymerase
   6041..6267    +  promoter       RSV promoter: Rous sarcoma virus enhancer/promoter
   6268..6448    +  LTR            5' LTR (truncated): truncated 5' long terminal repeat (LTR) from HIV-1
   6495..6620    +  misc_feature   HIV-1 Ψ: packaging signal of human immunodeficiency virus type 1
   6604..6967    +  CDS            HIV-1 gag (fragment): gag protein from human immunodeficiency virus 1; gag
   7113..7346    +  misc_feature   RRE: The Rev response element (RRE) of HIV-1 allows for Rev-dependent mRNA export from the nucleus to the cytoplasm.
   7723..7749    +  CDS            Rev (fragment): human immunodeficiency virus 1 (HIV-1) Rev protein; rev; enhances nuclear export of unspliced and incompletely spliced viral mRNAs
   7753..7993    +  promoter       U6 promoter: RNA polymerase III promoter for human U6 snRNA
   8023..8098    +  misc_RNA       gRNA scaffold: guide RNA scaffold for the Streptococcus pyogenes CRISPR/Cas9 system
   8154..8271    +  misc_feature   cPPT/CTS: central polypurine tract and central termination sequence of HIV-1
