[The description below was written by a language model from this plasmid's Addgene catalogue record and pLannotate feature annotations shown in this document.]
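Description:
VRK2 gRNA (BRDN0001146649) is a third-generation lentiviral CRISPR guide plasmid built on the lentiGuide-Puro backbone and designed to knock out human VRK2. It belongs to a human kinome gRNA collection, and the guide was designed against multiple VRK2 RefSeq transcript variants. In bacteria the roughly 8.3 kb plasmid is maintained at high copy through a ColE1/pUC-type origin and selected with ampicillin via the β-lactamase gene. An f1 origin, an SV40 origin and leftover lac/T7/T3 cloning-vector elements are also annotated in the backbone.

The lentiviral transfer cassette starts with an RSV promoter fused to a truncated HIV-1 5' LTR, which makes genomic RNA production Tat-independent. This is followed by the Ψ packaging signal with a gag fragment and by the Rev response element for Rev-dependent nuclear export. Within the proviral region, a human U6 RNA polymerase III promoter drives the VRK2-specific spacer fused to the Streptococcus pyogenes Cas9 guide RNA scaffold. A cPPT/CTS element lies just downstream of the scaffold. A separate EF-1α core promoter with its intron A expresses puromycin N-acetyltransferase, allowing selection of transduced mammalian cells. A WPRE downstream of this marker enhances transcript expression. The cassette ends in a self-inactivating ΔU3 3' LTR, followed by an SV40 polyadenylation signal.

The plasmid does not encode Cas9. It is meant to be packaged into lentivirus and used with a separate Cas9 vector such as lentiCas9-Blast, or in cells that already express Cas9, to generate puromycin-selected populations with VRK2 disruption.
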