Addgene plasmid #77232: VRK2 gRNA (BRDN0001146649)
Purpose: 3rd generation lentiviral gRNA plasmid targeting human VRK2
Depositing lab: John Doench & David Root. Depositing organization: Broad Institute. Publication: Optimized sgRNA design to maximize activity and minimize off-target effects of CRISPR-Cas9. Doench JG, Fusi N, Sullender M, Hegde M, Vaimberg EW, Donovan KF, Smith I, Tothova Z, Wilen C, Orchard R, Virgin HW, Listgarten J, Root DE. Nat Biotechnol. 2016 Jan 18. doi: 10.1038/nbt.3437. PubMed 26780180.
Backbone
  Vector backbone: lentiGuide-Puro
  Backbone manufacturer: Zhang Lab (Addgene plasmid # 52963)
  Vector type: Mammalian Expression, Lentiviral, CRISPR
  Selectable markers: Puromycin
Growth in bacteria
  Bacterial resistance: Ampicillin, 100 μg/mL
  Growth temperature: 37°C
  Growth strain: DH5alpha
  Copy number: High Copy
Gene/Insert
  Gene/Insert name: VRK2 (alt names: VRK2; NM_001130480.2)
  gRNA/shRNA sequence: ACCAGCTTGGATGCCCACAA
  Species: H. sapiens (human)
  Entrez Gene: VRK2
  Promoter: hU6
  Cloning method: Unknown
  Sequencing primers: 5′ U6-F; 3′ pS2-R
Terms and licenses: Academic/Nonprofit Terms; Industry Terms: Not Available to Industry
Depositor comments: The gRNA was designed to target the following Genbank reference sequence(s): NM_001130480.2,NM_001130481.2,NM_001130482.2,NM_001130483.2,NM_001288836.1,NM_001288837.1,NM_001288838.1,NM_001288839.1,NM_006296.6. Note that this plasmid does NOT contain Cas9. It should be used in conjunction with lentiCas9-Blast (Addgene #52962) or otherwise with cell lines already expressing Cas9. Browse the full kinome gRNA library at http://www.addgene.org/pooled-library/broadgpp-human-kinome/ or visit http://www.broadinstitute.org/rnai/public/ for detailed protocols and information.
How to cite: VRK2 gRNA (BRDN0001146649) was a gift from John Doench & David Root (Addgene plasmid # 77232 ; http://n2t.net/addgene:77232 ; RRID:Addgene_77232)
