>Addgene plasmid #77232 | VRK2 gRNA (BRDN0001146649) | depositor partial sequence | sequence record 144692 | Target Sequence
ACCAGCTTGGATGCCCACAA
