>Addgene plasmid #77232 | VRK2 gRNA (BRDN0001146649) | addgene partial sequence | sequence record 187365 | hU6-F
GTAGAAAGTAATAATTTCTTGGGTAGTTTGCAGTTTTAAAATTATGTTTTAAAATGGACTATCATATGCT
TACCGTAACTTGAAAGTATTTCGATTTCTTGGCTTTATATATCTTGTGGAAAGGACGAAACACCGACCAG
CTTGGATGCCCACAAGTTTTAGAGCTAGAAATAGCAAGTTAAAATAAGGCTAGTCCGTTATCAACTTGAA
AAAGTGGCACCGAGTCGGTGCTTTTTTAAGCTTGGCGTAACTAGATCTTGAGACAAATGGCAGTATTCAT
CCACAATTTTAAAAGAAAAGGGGGGATTGGGGGGTACAGTGCAGGGGAAAGAATAGTAGACATAATAGCA
ACAGACATACAAACTAAAGAATTACAAAAACAAATTACAAAAATTCAAAATTTTCGGGTTTATTACAGGG
ACAGCAGAGATCCACTTTGGCGCCGGCTCGAGGGGGCCCGGGTGCAAAGATGGATAAAGTTTTAAACAGA
GAGGAATCTTTGCAGCTAATGGACCTTCTAGGTCTTGAAAGGAGTGGGAATTGGCTCCGGTGCCCGTCAG
TGGGCAGAGC
